>Addgene plasmid #248101 | pFastBac-rAPOBEC1-hADAR2dd-pAG | addgene full sequence | sequence record 494315 | Addgene NGS Result
TTCTCTGTCACAGAATGAAAATTTTTCTGTCATCTCTTCGTTATTAATGTTTGTAATTGACTGAATATCA
ACGCTTATTTGCAGCCTGAATGGCGAATGGG
[124 nt withheld, positions 102-225]
C
[91 nt withheld, positions 227-317]
A
[49 nt withheld, positions 319-367]
CCTTTGACGTTGGAGTCCACGTTCTT
[37 nt withheld, positions 394-430]
ACCCTATCTCGGTCTATTCTTTTGATTTATAAGGGATTTTGCCGATTTCGGCCTATTGGTTAAAAAATGA
GCTGATTTAACAAAAATTTAACGCGAATTTTAACAAAATATTAACGCTTACAATTTAGGTGGCACTTTTC
GGGGAAATGTGCGCGGAACCCCTATTTGTTTATTTTTCTAAATACATTCAAATATGTATCCGCTCATGAG
ACAATAACCCTGATAAATGCTTCAATAATATTGAAAAAGGAAGAGTATGAGTATTCAACATTTCCGTGTC
GCCCTTATTCCCTTTTTTGCGGCATTTTGCCTTCCTGTTTTTGCTCACCCAGAAACGCTGGTGAAAGTAA
AAGATGCTGAAGATCAGTTGGGTGCACGAGTGGGTTACATCGAACTGGATCTCAACAGCGGTAAGATCCT
TGAGAGTTTTCGCCCCGAAGAACGTTTTCCAATGATGAGCACTTTTAAAGTTCTGCTATGTGGCGCGGTA
TTATCCCGTATTGACGCCGGGCAAGAGCAACTCGGTCGCCGCATACACTATTCTCAGAATGACTTGGTTG
AGTACTCACCAGTCACAGAAAAGCATCTTACGGATGGCATGACAGTAAGAGAATTATGCAGTGCTGCCAT
AACCATGAGTGATAACACTGCGGCCAACTTACTTCTGACAACGATCGGAGGACCGAAGGAGCTAACCGCT
TTTTTGCACAACATGGGGGATCATGTAACTCGCCTTGATCGTTGGGAACCGGAGCTGAATGAAGCCATAC
CAAACGACGAGCGTGACACCACGATGCCTGTAGCAATGGCAACAACGTTGCGCAAACTATTAACTGGCGA
ACTACTTACTCTAGCTTCCCGGCAACAATTAATAGACTGGATGGAGGCGGATAAAGTTGCAGGACCACTT
CTGCGCTCGGCCCTTCCGGCTGGCTGGTTTATTGCTGATAAATCTGGAGCCGGTGAGCGTGGGTCTCGCG
GTATCATTGCAGCACTGGGGCCAGATGGTAAGCCCTCCCGTATCGTAGTTATCTACACGACGGGGAGTCA
GGCAACTATGGATGAACGAAATAGACAGATCGCTGAGATAGGTGCCTCACTGATTAAGCATTGGTAACTG
TCAGACCAAGTTTACTCATATATACTTTAGATTGATTTAAAACTTCATTTTTAATTTAAAAGGATCTAGG
TGAAGATCCTTTTTGATAATCTCATGACCAAAATCCCTTAACGTGAGTTTTCGTTCCACTGAGCGTCAGA
CCCCGTAGAAAAGATCAAAGGATCTTCTTGAGATCCTTTTTTTCTGCGCGTAATCTGCTGCTTGCAAACA
AAAAAACCACCGCTACCAGCGGTGGTTTGTTTGCCGGATCAAGAGCTACCAACTCTTTTTCCGAAGGTAA
CTGGCTTCAGCAGAGCGCAGATACCAAATACTGTTCTTCTAGTGTAGCCGTAGTTAGGCCACCACTTCAA
GAACTCTGTAGCACCGCCTACATACCTCGCTCTGCTAATCCTGTTACCAGTGGCTGCTGCCAGTGGCGAT
AAGTCGTGTCTTACCGGGTTGGACTCAAGACGATAGTTACCGGATAAGGCGCAGCGGTCGGGCTGAACGG
GGGGTTCGTGCACACAGCCCAGCTTGGAGCGAACGACCTACACCGAACTGAGATACCTACAGCGTGAGCT
ATGAGAAAGCGCCACGCTTCCCGAAGGGAGAAAGGCGGACAGGTATCCGGTAAGCGGCAGGGTCGGAACA
GGAGAGCGCACGAGGGAGCTTCCAGGGGGAAACGCCTGGTATCTTTATAGTCCTGTCGGGTTTCGCCACC
TCTGACTTGAGCGTCGATTTTTGTGATGCTCGTCAGGGGGGCGGAGCCTATGGAAAAACGCCAGCAACGC
GGCCTTTTTACGGTTCCTGGCCTTTTGCTGGCCTTTTGCTCACATGTTCTTTCCTGCGTTATCCCCTGAT
TCTGTGGATAACCGTATTACCGCCTTTGAGTGAGCTGATACCGCTCGCCGCAGCCGAACGACCGAGCGCA
GCGAGTCAGTGAGCGAGGAAGCGGAAGAGCGCCTGATGCGGTATTTTCTCCTTACGCATCTGTGCGGTAT
TTCACACCGCATAGACCAGCCGCGTAACCTGGCAAAATCGGTTACGGTTGAGTAATAAATGGATGCCCTG
CGTAAGCGGGTGTGGGCGGACAATAAAGTCTTAAACTGAACAAAATAGATCTAAACTATGACAATAAAGT
CTTAAACTAGACAGAATAGTTGTAAACTGAAATCAGTCCAGTTATGCTGTGAAAAAGCATACTGGACTTT
TGTTATGGCTAAAGCAAACTCTTCATTTTCTGAAGTGCAAATTGCCCGTCGTATTAAAGAGGGGCGTGGC
CAAGGGCATGGTAAAGACTATATTCGCGGCGTTGTGACAATTTACCGAACAACTCCGCGGCCGGGAAGCC
GATCTCGGCTTGAACGAATTGTTAGGTGGCGGTACTTGGGTCGATATCAAAGTGCATCACTTCTTCCCGT
ATGCCCAACTTTGTATAGAGAGCCACTGCGGGATCGTCACCGTAATCTGCTTGCACGTAGATCACATAAG
CACCAAGCGCGTTGGCCTCATGCTTGAGGAGATTGATGAGCGCGGTGGCAATGCCCTGCCTCCGGTGCTC
GCCGGAGACTGCGAGATCATAGATATAGATCTCACTACGCGGCTGCTCAAACTTGGGCAGAACGTAAGCC
GCGAGAGCGCCAACAACCGCTTCTTGGTCGAAGGCAGCAAGCGCGATGAATGTCTTACTACGGAGCAAGT
TCCCGAGGTAATCGGAGTCCGGCTGATGTTGGGAGTAGGTGGCTACGTCTCCGAACTCACGACCGAAAAG
ATCAAGAGCAGCCCGCATGGATTTGACTTGGTCAGGGCCGAGCCTACATGTGCGAATGATGCCCATACTT
GAGCCACCTAACTTTGTTTTAGGGCGACTGCCCTGCTGCGTAACATCGTTGCTGCTGCGTAACATCGTTG
CTGCTCCATAACATCAAACATCGACCCACGGCGTAACGCGCTTGCTGCTTGGATGCCCGAGGCATAGACT
GTACAAAAAAACAGTCATAACAAGCCATGAAAACCGCCACTGCGCCGTTACCACCGCTGCGTTCGGTCAA
GGTTCTGGACCAGTTGCGTGAGCGCATACGCTACTTGCATTACAGTTTACGAACCGAACAGGCTTATGTC
AACTGGGTTCGTGCCTTCATCCGTTTCCACGGTGTGCGTCACCCGGCAACCTTGGGCAGCAGCGAAGTCG
AGGCATTTCTGTCCTGGCTGGCGAACGAGCGCAAGGTTTCGGTCTCCACGCATCGTCAGGCATTGGCGGC
CTTGCTGTTCTTCTACGGCAAGGTGCTGTGCACGGATCTGCCCTTGCTTCAGGAGATCGGTAGACCTCGG
CCGTCGCGGCGCTTGCCGGTGGTGCTGACCCCGGATGAAGTGGTTCGCATCCTCGGTTTTCTGGAAGGCG
AGCATCGTTTGTTCGCCCAGGACTCTAGCTATAGTTCTAGTGGTTGGCTACGTACCCGTAGTGGCTATGG
CAGGGCTTGCCGCCCCGACGTTGGCTGCGAGCCCTGGGCCTTCACCCGAACTTGGGGGTTGGGGTGGGGA
AAAGGAAGAAACGCGGGCGTATTGGTCCCAATGGGGTCTCGGTGGGGTATCGACAGAGTGCCAGCCCTGG
GACCGAACCCCGCGTTTATGAACAAACGACCCAACACCCGTGCGTTTTATTCTGTCTTTTTATTGCCGTC
ATAGCGCGGGTTCCTTCCGGTATTGTCTCCTTCCGTGTTTCAGTTAGCCTCCCCCATCTCCCGGTACCGC
ATGCTATGCATCAGCTGCTAGCACCATGGCTCGAGATCCCGGGTGATCAAGTCTTCGTCGAGTGATTGTA
AATAAAATGTAATTTACAGTATAGTATTTTAATTAATATACAAATGATTTGATAATAATTCTTATTTAAC
TATAATATATTGTGTTGGGTTGAATTAAAGGTCCGTATACTCCGGAATATTAATAGATCATGGAGATAAT
TAAAATGATAACCATCTCGCAAATAAATAAGTATTTTACTGTTTTCGTAACAGTTTTGTAATAAAAAAAC
CTATAAATATTCCGGATTATTCATACCGTCCCACCATCGGGCGCGGATCTGCCACCATGTCAGCTTGGTC
TCACCCTCAGTTCGAGAAGGGCGGTGGATCTGGAGGTGGTAGCGGAGGCTCTGCCTGGAGCCACCCACAG
TTCGAGAAGATCGATACGACCGAAAACCTGTATTTTCAGGGATCCATCACCATGAGCTCAGAGACTGGCC
CAGTGGCTGTGGACCCCACATTGAGACGGCGGATCGAGCCCCATGAGTTTGAGGTATTCTTCGATCCGAG
AGAGCTCCGCAAGGAGACCTGCCTGCTTTACGAAATTAATTGGGGGGGCCGGCACTCCATTTGGCGACAT
ACATCACAGAACACTAACAAGCACGTCGAAGTCAACTTCATCGAGAAGTTCACGACAGAAAGATATTTCT
GTCCGAACACAAGGTGCAGCATTACCTGGTTTCTCAGCTGGAGCCCATGCGGCGAATGTAGTAGGGCCAT
CACTGAATTCCTGTCAAGGTATCCCCACGTCACTCTGTTTATTTACATCGCAAGGCTGTACCACCACGCT
GACCCCCGCAATCGACAAGGCCTGCGGGATTTGATCTCTTCAGGTGTGACTATCCAAATTATGACTGAGC
AGGAGTCAGGATACTGCTGGAGAAACTTTGTGAATTATAGCCCGAGTAATGAAGCCCACTGGCCTAGGTA
TCCCCATCTGTGGGTACGACTGTACGTTCTTGAACTGTACTGCATCATACTGGGCCTGCCTCCTTGTCTC
AACATTCTGAGAAGGAAGCAGCCACAGCTGACATTCTTTACCATCGCTCTTCAGTCTTGTCATTACCAGC
GACTGCCCCCACACATTCTCTGGGCCACCGGGTTGAAAGCTAGCAGCGGCAGCGAGACTCCCGGGACCTC
AGAGTCCGCCACACCCGAAAGTCATATGTTGCACTTGGATCAGACGCCATCTCGCCAGCCTATTCCCAGT
GAGGGTCTTCAGCTGCATTTACCGCAGGTTTTAGCTGACGCTGTCTCACGCCTGGTCCTGGGTAAGTTTG
GTGACCTGACCGACAACTTCTCCTCCCCTCACGCTCGCAGAAAAGTGCTGGCTGGAGTCGTCATGACAAC
AGGCACAGATGTTAAAGATGCCAAGGTGATAAGTGTTTCTACAGGAACAAAATGTATTAATGGTGAATAC
ATGAGTGATCGTGGCCTTGCATTAAATGACTGCCATGCAGAAATAATATCTCGGAGATCCTTGCTCAGAT
TTCTTTATACACAACTTGAGCTTTACTTAAATAACAAAGATGATCAAAAAAGATCCATCTTTCAGAAATC
AGAGCGAGGGGGGTTTAGGCTGAAGGAGAATGTCCAGTTTCATCTGTACATCAGCACCTCTCCCTGTGGA
GATGCCAGAATCTTCTCACCACATGAGCCAATCCTGGAAGAACCAGCAGATAGACACCCAAATCGTAAAG
CAAGAGGACAGCTACGGACCAAAATAGAGTCTGGTCAGGGGACGATTCCAGTGCGCTCCAATGCGAGCAT
CCAAACGTGGGACGGGGTGCTGCAAGGGGAGCGGCTGCTCACCATGTCCTGCAGTGACAAGATTGCACGC
TGGAACGTGGTGGGCATCCAGGGATCCCTGCTCAGCATTTTCGTGGAGCCCATTTACTTCTCGAGCATCA
TCCTGGGCAGCCTTTACCACGGGGACCACCTTTCCAGGGCCATGTACCAGCGGATCTCCAACATAGAGGA
CCTGCCACCTCTCTACACCCTCAACAAGCCTTTGCTCAGTGGCATCAGCAATGCAGAAGCACGGCAGCCA
GGGAAGGCCCCCAACTTCAGTGTCAACTGGACGGTAGGCGACTCCGCTATTGAGGTCATCAACGCCACGA
CTGGGAAGGATGAGCTGGGCCGCGCGTCCCGCCTGTGTAAGCACGCGTTGTACTGTCGCTGGATGCGTGT
GCACGGCAAGGTTCCCTCCCACTTACTACGCTCCAAGATTACCAAACCCAACGTGTACCATGAGTCCAAG
CTGGCGGCAAAGGAGTACCAGGCCGCCAAGGCGCGTCTGTTCACAGCCTTCATCAAGGCGGGGCTGGGGG
CCTGGGTGGAGAAGCCCACCGAGCAGGACCAGTTCTCACTCACGCCCAGCGGCAGCGAGACTCCCGGGAC
CTCAGAGTCCGCCACACCCGAAAGTGGCGCGCCCACCATGATCACCCCCTCCCTGAAGGACGACCCCTCC
CAGTCCGCCAACCTGCTGTCCGAGGCCAAGAAGCTGAACGAGTCCCAGGCCCCCAAGGCCGACAACAAGT
TCAACAAGGAGCAGCAGAACGCCTTCTACGAGATCCTGCACCTGCCCAACCTGAACGAGGAGCAGCGCAA
CGGCTTCATCCAGTCCCTGAAGGACGACCCTAGCCAGAGCGCCAACCTGCTGGCCGAGGCCAAGAAGCTG
AACGACGCCCAGGCCCCCAAGGCCGACAACAAGTTCAACAAGGAGCAGCAGAACGCCTTCTACGAGATCC
TGCACCTGCCTAACCTGACCGAGGAGCAGCGGAACGGCTTCATCCAGAGCCTGAAGGACGACCCCAGCGT
GTCCAAGGAGATCCTGGCCGAGGCCAAGAAGCTGAACGACGCCCAGGCCCCTAAGGGCGGCGGCGGCTCC
ACCACCTACAAGCTGGTGATCAACGGGAAGACCCTGAAGGGCGAGACCACCACCGAGGCCGTGGACGCCG
AGACCGCCGAGAGACACTTCAAGCAGTACGCCAACGACAACGGGGTGGACGGCGAGTGGACCTACGACGA
CGCCACCAAGACCTTCACCGTGACCGAGAAGCCCGAGGTGATCGACGCCTCCGAGCTGACCCCCGCCGTG
GACGACGACAAGGAGTTCGGTAGCCATCATCACCATCACCATTAAGAATTCAAAGGCCTACGTCGACGAG
CTCACTAGTCGCGGCCGCTTTCGAATCTAGAGCCTGCAGTCTCGACAAGCTTGTCGAGAAGTACTAGAGG
ATCATAATCAGCCATACCACATTTGTAGAGGTTTTACTTGCTTTAAAAAACCTCCCACACCTCCCCCTGA
ACCTGAAACATAAAATGAATGCAATTGTTGTTGTTAACTTGTTTATTGCAGCTTATAATGGTTACAAATA
AAGCAATAGCATCACAAATTTCACAAATAAAGCATTTTTTTCACTGCATTCTAGTTGTGGTTTGTCCAAA
CTCATCAATGTATCTTATCATGTCTGGATCTGATCACTGCTTGAGCCTAGGAGATCCGAACCAGATAAGT
GAAATCTAGTTCCAAACTATTTTGTCATTTTTAATTTTCGTATTAGCTTACGACGCTACACCCAGTTCCC
ATCTATTTTGTCACTCTTCCCTAAATAATCCTTAAAAACTCCATTTCCACCCCTCCCAGTTCCCAACTAT
TTTGTCCGCCCACAGCGGGGCATTTTTCTTCCTGTTATGTTTTTAATCAAACATCCTGCCAACTCCATGT
GACAAACCGTCATCTTCGGCTACTTT
Features (pLannotate 1.2.2; 22 found; start..end, strand, type, name):
     81..97      +  CDS            lacZα (fragment): LacZα fragment of β-galactosidase; lacZ fragment
    102..556     +  rep_origin     f1 ori (sequence partly withheld): f1 bacteriophage origin of replication; arrow indicates direction of (+) strand synthesis
    582..686     +  promoter       AmpR promoter: bla
    687..1547    +  CDS            AmpR: β-lactamase; bla; confers resistance to ampicillin, carbenicillin, and related antibiotics
   1718..2306    +  rep_origin     ori: high-copy-number ColE1/pMB1/pBR322/pUC origin of replication
   2492..2543    -  misc_feature   bom (fragment): basis of mobility region from pBR322
   2611..2835    -  mobile_element Tn7R: mini-Tn7 element (right end of the Tn7 transposon) Tn7
   2902..3435    -  CDS            GmR: gentamycin acetyltransferase; aacC1; confers resistance to gentamycin
   3624..3652    -  promoter       Pc promoter: intI1 (promoter lies within the coding sequence); class 1 integron promoter
   3630..3989    -  CDS            YPR2_ECOLX (fragment): Protein predicted: Swiss-Prot protein existence level 4. From Escherichia coli.
   4160..4208    -  polyA_signal   HSV TK poly(A) signal: herpes simplex virus thymidine kinase polyadenylation signal (Cole and Stacy, 1985)
   4344..4453    -  promoter       p10 promoter: baculovirus promoter for expression in insect cells
   4477..4568    +  promoter       polyhedrin promoter: polh from Autographa californica; promoter for the baculovirus polyhedrin gene
   4722..4741    +  CDS            TEV site (fragment): tobacco etch virus (TEV) protease recognition and cleavage site
   4752..5438    +  CDS            Apobec1: ABEC1_RAT - Experimental evidence at protein level: Swiss-Prot protein existence level 1. Catalytic component of the apolipoprotein B mRNA editing enzyme complex which is responsible for the postranscriptional editing of a CAA codon for Gln to a UAA codon for stop in the APOB mRNA. May also play a role in the epigenetic regulation of gene expression by participating in DNA demethylation. From Rattus norvegicus (Rat).
   5469..6707    +  CDS            Adarb1 (fragment): RED1_RAT - Also known as Red1. Experimental evidence at protein level: Swiss-Prot protein existence level 1. Catalyzes the hydrolytic deamination of adenosine to inosine in double-stranded RNA (dsRNA) referred to as A-to-I RNA editing. This may affect gene expression and function in a number of ways that include mRNA translation by changing codons and hence the amino acid sequence of proteins; pre-mRNA splicing by altering splice site recognition sequences; RNA stability by changing sequences involved in nuclease recognition; genetic stability in the case of RNA virus genomes by changing seque
   6708..6755    +  CDS            ABE(7.10) (fragment): adenine base editor comprising wild-type E. coli TadA fused to the evolved TadA*(7.10) mutant (Gaudelli et al., 2017)
   6780..7196    +  CDS            spa (fragment): SPA_STAAE - Experimental evidence at protein level: Swiss-Prot protein existence level 1. Plays a role in the inhibition of the host innate and adaptive immune responses. Possesses five immunoglobulin-binding domains that capture both the fragment crystallizable region (Fc region) and the Fab region (part of Ig that identifies antigen) of immunoglobulins (By similarity). In turn, Staphylococcus aureus is protected from phagocytic killing via inhibition of Ig Fc region. In addition, the host elicited B-cell response is prevented due to a decrease of antibody-secreting cell proliferation that en
   7176..7430    +  CDS            spg (fragment): SPG1_STRSG - Experimental evidence at protein level: Swiss-Prot protein existence level 1. Binds to the constant Fc region of IgG with high affinity. From Streptococcus sp. group G.
   7570..7653    +  CDS            large T antigen (fragment): large T antigen from SV40 (simian virus 40)
   7676..7810    +  polyA_signal   SV40 poly(A) signal: SV40 polyadenylation signal
   7839..8004    -  mobile_element Tn7L: mini-Tn7 element (left end of the Tn7 transposon) Tn7
