[The description below was written by a language model from this plasmid's Addgene catalogue record and pLannotate feature annotations shown in this document.]
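Description:
pFastBac-rAPOBEC1-hADAR2dd-pAG is an insect-cell expression construct built on the pFastBac-Dual baculovirus donor backbone. It replicates in E. coli from a high-copy ColE1/pUC-type origin and is selected with ampicillin (AmpR); an f1 origin is also present. The expression region lies between the Tn7R and Tn7L ends of a mini-Tn7 element, together with a gentamicin resistance gene driven by the Pc integron promoter. In Bac-to-Bac-type systems this arrangement allows the cassette to be transposed into a baculovirus shuttle genome (bacmid), which is then used to generate recombinant baculovirus for protein production in insect cells.

The payload is a single fusion open reading frame placed downstream of the polyhedrin promoter and terminated by the SV40 poly(A) signal. It reads, in order: an N-terminal Strep tag (per the catalogue entry), a partial match to a TEV protease site, rat APOBEC1 (a cytidine deaminase), the deaminase domain of human ADAR2/ADARB1 (an adenosine-to-inosine RNA editing enzyme; the annotation tool matched it to the rat orthologue), a short stretch matching a base-editor construct that is most likely a linker, immunoglobulin-binding domains from staphylococcal protein A and streptococcal protein G (protein A/G), and a C-terminal His tag. The second promoter of the Dual backbone, p10 with the HSV TK poly(A) signal, is annotated, but no insert is detected behind it.

The design tethers two RNA-editing deaminases to an antibody-binding module, so the purified protein can be recruited by antibodies to a target protein and mark nearby RNAs with editing events. This is consistent with the associated work on in situ profiling of RNA-protein interactions in single cells and tissues.
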