Addgene plasmid #248101: pFastBac-rAPOBEC1-hADAR2dd-pAG
Purpose: Expresses rAPOBEC1-hADAR2dd-pAG in insect cells
Depositing lab: Yangming Wang. Depositing organization: Peking University College of Future Technology. Publication: Co-profiling of in situ RNA-protein interactions and transcriptome in single cells and tissues. Cheng QX, Xie G, Zhang X, Wang J, Ding S, Wu YX, Shi M, Duan FF, Wan ZL, Wei JJ, Xiao J, Wang Y. Nat Methods. 2025 Sep;22(9):1824-1835. doi: 10.1038/s41592-025-02774-4. Epub 2025 Aug 11. PubMed 40784921.
Backbone
  Vector backbone: pFastBac-Dual
  Vector type: Insect Expression
Growth in bacteria
  Bacterial resistance: Ampicillin, 100 μg/mL
  Growth temperature: 37°C
  Growth strain: DH5alpha
  Copy number: High Copy
Gene/Insert 1
  Gene/Insert name: rAPOBEC1
  Species: R. norvegicus (rat)
  Entrez Gene: Apobec1 (a.k.a. REPR, apobec-1)
  Tag / fusion protein: Strep (N terminal on insert)
Gene/Insert 2
  Gene/Insert name: hADAR2dd
  Species: H. sapiens (human)
  Entrez Gene: ADARB1 (a.k.a. ADAR2, DRABA2, DRADA2, NEDHYMS, RED1)
Gene/Insert 3
  Gene/Insert name: protein A/G
  Species: Synthetic
  Tag / fusion protein: His (C terminal on insert)
Terms and licenses: Academic/Nonprofit Terms; Industry Terms: Not Available to Industry
How to cite: pFastBac-rAPOBEC1-hADAR2dd-pAG was a gift from Yangming Wang (Addgene plasmid # 248101 ; http://n2t.net/addgene:248101 ; RRID:Addgene_248101)
